Addgene plasmid #124359: pBHBAD42
Purpose: Arabinose-inducible vector encoding the C-terminal gp41-1 split fragment fused to GB1
Depositing lab: Hideo Iwai. Depositing organization: University of Helsinki, Institute of Biotechnology. Publication: Off-pathway-sensitive protein splicing screening based on a toxin/antitoxin system. Beyer HM, Iwai H. Chembiochem. 2019 Apr 8. doi: 10.1002/cbic.201900139. PubMed 30963690.
Backbone
  Vector backbone: pBAD
  Backbone manufacturer: Invitrogen
  Backbone size w/o insert (bp): 4774
  Total vector size (bp): 4885
  Modifications to backbone: GB1 tag
  Vector type: Bacterial Expression
Growth in bacteria
  Bacterial resistance: Ampicillin, 100 μg/mL
  Growth temperature: 37°C
  Growth strain: DH5alpha
  Copy number: Low Copy
Gene/Insert
  Gene/Insert name: gp41-1 C-intein
  Species: metagenomic
  Insert size (bp): 111
  GenBank ID: AACY020177900
  Promoter: Para
  Tag / fusion protein: GB1 added during cloning (C terminal on insert)
  Cloning method: Restriction Enzyme; 5′ cloning site NdeI (not destroyed); 3′ cloning site HindIII (not destroyed)
  Sequencing primers: 5′ pBAD Forward; 3′ pTrcHisrev
Terms and licenses: Academic/Nonprofit Terms; Industry Terms: Not Available to Industry
How to cite: pBHBAD42 was a gift from Hideo Iwai (Addgene plasmid # 124359 ; http://n2t.net/addgene:124359 ; RRID:Addgene_124359)
