[The description below was written by a language model from this plasmid's Addgene catalogue record and pLannotate feature annotations shown in this document.]
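Description:
pBHBAD42 is a bacterial expression plasmid built on the pBAD backbone for arabinose-inducible production in E. coli of the C-terminal fragment of the naturally split gp41-1 intein fused to the GB1 domain. The 111 bp C-intein coding sequence, of metagenomic origin, was cloned between NdeI and HindIII sites, with GB1 (the B1 domain of streptococcal protein G, widely used as a small, soluble fusion partner) placed at its C-terminal side, where it serves as the C-extein. Transcription is driven by the araBAD promoter, which is controlled by the divergently transcribed araC regulator also carried on the plasmid, so expression is repressed without L-arabinose and switched on when it is added. A bacteriophage T7 gene 10 ribosome binding site precedes the open reading frame, and the rrnB T1 and T2 terminators, along with a 5S rRNA segment from the same operon, lie downstream. The feature table annotates GB1 but not the short intein segment, which would fall in the unannotated stretch between the RBS and GB1.

The plasmid is selected with ampicillin through the bla gene and replicates from a ColE1/pMB1-type origin. The catalogue lists it as low copy; the bom region and only remnants of rop, the tetracycline resistance gene and its promoter are detected, reflecting pBR322 ancestry. An M13 phage origin is also present. When paired with a partner construct expressing the matching gp41-1 N-intein fragment, this plasmid supplies the C-terminal half needed for protein trans-splicing. The associated publication concerns a toxin/antitoxin-based screen for protein splicing that is sensitive to off-pathway reactions, although the record does not describe this plasmid's precise role in that system.
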