Features (pLannotate 1.2.2; 15 found; start..end, strand, type, name):
     73..95      +  RBS            RBS: efficient ribosome binding site from bacteriophage T7 gene 10 (Olins and Rangwala, 1989)
    226..383     +  CDS            GB1 (fragment): B1 domain of Streptococcal protein G effective as a solubilizing fusion partner (Cheng and Patel, 2004)
    478..593     +  ncRNA          5S rRNA: Accession: RF00001 - 5S ribosomal RNA
    597..683     +  terminator     rrnB T1 terminator: Escherichia coli rrnB; transcription terminator T1 from the E. coli rrnB gene
    775..802     +  terminator     rrnB T2 terminator: transcription terminator T2 from the E. coli rrnB gene
    821..912     +  promoter       AmpR promoter: bla
    913..1773    +  CDS            AmpR: β-lactamase; bla; confers resistance to ampicillin, carbenicillin, and related antibiotics
   1815..2195    +  rep_origin     M13 ori (sequence partly withheld): M13 bacteriophage origin of replication; arrow indicates direction of (+) strand synthesis
   2381..2969    +  rep_origin     ori: high-copy-number ColE1/pMB1/pBR322/pUC origin of replication
   3155..3295    -  misc_feature   bom: basis of mobility region from pBR322
   3397..3436    -  CDS            rop (fragment): Rop protein, which maintains plasmids at low copy number; rop
   3437..3622    -  CDS            TcR (fragment): tetracycline efflux protein; tet; confers resistance to tetracycline
   3632..3650    +  promoter       tet promoter (fragment): E. coli promoter for tetracycline efflux protein gene
   3740..4618    -  CDS            araC: L-arabinose regulatory protein; araC
   4645..46      +  promoter       araBAD promoter (across the origin): araBAD; promoter of the L-arabinose operon of E. coli; the araC regulatory gene is transcribed in the opposite direction (Guzman et al., 1995)
>Addgene plasmid #124359 | pBHBAD42 | addgene full sequence | sequence record 242356 | Addgene NGS Result
GATCCTACCTGACGCTTTTTATCGCAACTCTCTACTGTTTCTCCATACCCGTTTTTTTGGGCTAGAAATA
ATTTTGTTTAACTTTAAGAAGGAGATATACATATGATGCTGAAAAAGATTCTGAAAATTGAAGAGCTGGA
TGAACGCGAACTGATCGATATTGAAGTGAGCGGTAACCATCTGTTTTATGCGAACGACATTCTGACCCAC
AACAGCGGTACCCAGTACAAACTTATCCTGAACGGTAAAACCCTGAAAGGTGAAACCACCACCGAAGCTG
TTGACGCTGCTACCGCGGAAAAAGTTTTCAAACAGTACGCTAACGACAACGGTGTTGACGGTGAATGGAC
CTACGACGACGCTACCAAAACCTACACCGTAACGGAATAAGCTTGGCTGTTTTGGCGGATGAGAGAAGAT
TTTCAGCCTGATACAGATTAAATCAGAACGCAGAAGCGGTCTGATAAAACAGAATTTGCCTGGCGGCAGT
AGCGCGGTGGTCCCACCTGACCCCATGCCGAACTCAGAAGTGAAACGCCGTAGCGCCGATGGTAGTGTGG
GGTCTCCCCATGCGAGAGTAGGGAACTGCCAGGCATCAAATAAAACGAAAGGCTCAGTCGAAAGACTGGG
CCTTTCGTTTTATCTGTTGTTTGTCGGTGAACGCTCTCCTGAGTAGGACAAATCCGCCGGGAGCGGATTT
GAACGTTGCGAAGCAACGGCCCGGAGGGTGGCGGGCAGGACGCCCGCCATAAACTGCCAGGCATCAAATT
AAGCAGAAGGCCATCCTGACGGATGGCCTTTTTGCGTTTCTACAAACTCTTTTGTTTATTTTTCTAAATA
CATTCAAATATGTATCCGCTCATGAGACAATAACCCTGATAAATGCTTCAATAATATTGAAAAAGGAAGA
GTATGAGTATTCAACATTTCCGTGTCGCCCTTATTCCCTTTTTTGCGGCATTTTGCCTTCCTGTTTTTGC
TCACCCAGAAACGCTGGTGAAAGTAAAAGATGCTGAAGATCAGTTGGGTGCACGAGTGGGTTACATCGAA
CTGGATCTCAACAGCGGTAAGATCCTTGAGAGTTTTCGCCCCGAAGAACGTTTTCCAATGATGAGCACTT
TTAAAGTTCTGCTATGTGGCGCGGTATTATCCCGTGTTGACGCCGGGCAAGAGCAACTCGGTCGCCGCAT
ACACTATTCTCAGAATGACTTGGTTGAGTACTCACCAGTCACAGAAAAGCATCTTACGGATGGCATGACA
GTAAGAGAATTATGCAGTGCTGCCATAACCATGAGTGATAACACTGCGGCCAACTTACTTCTGACAACGA
TCGGAGGACCGAAGGAGCTAACCGCTTTTTTGCACAACATGGGGGATCATGTAACTCGCCTTGATCGTTG
GGAACCGGAGCTGAATGAAGCCATACCAAACGACGAGCGTGACACCACGATGCCTGCAGCAATGGCAACA
ACGTTGCGCAAACTATTAACTGGCGAACTACTTACTCTAGCTTCCCGGCAACAATTAATAGACTGGATGG
AGGCGGATAAAGTTGCAGGACCACTTCTGCGCTCGGCCCTTCCGGCTGGCTGGTTTATTGCTGATAAATC
TGGAGCCGGTGAGCGTGGGTCTCGCGGTATCATTGCAGCACTGGGGCCAGATGGTAAGCCCTCCCGTATC
GTAGTTATCTACACGACGGGGAGTCAGGCAACTATGGATGAACGAAATAGACAGATCGCTGAGATAGGTG
CCTCACTGATTAAGCATTGGTAACTGTCAGACCAAGTTTACTCATATATACTTTAGATTGATT
[125 nt withheld, positions 1814-1938]
C
[141 nt withheld, positions 1940-2080]
CCTTTGACGTTGGAGTCCACGTTCTTT
[37 nt withheld, positions 2108-2144]
ACCCTATCTCGGGCTATTCTTTTGATTTATAAGGGATTTTGCCGATTTCGGCCTATTGGTTAAAAAATGA
GCTGATTTAACAAAAATTTAACGCGAATTTTAACAAAATATTAACGTTTACAATTTAAAAGGATCTAGGT
GAAGATCCTTTTTGATAATCTCATGACCAAAATCCCTTAACGTGAGTTTTCGTTCCACTGAGCGTCAGAC
CCCGTAGAAAAGATCAAAGGATCTTCTTGAGATCCTTTTTTTCTGCGCGTAATCTGCTGCTTGCAAACAA
AAAAACCACCGCTACCAGCGGTGGTTTGTTTGCCGGATCAAGAGCTACCAACTCTTTTTCCGAAGGTAAC
TGGCTTCAGCAGAGCGCAGATACCAAATACTGTCCTTCTAGTGTAGCCGTAGTTAGGCCACCACTTCAAG
AACTCTGTAGCACCGCCTACATACCTCGCTCTGCTAATCCTGTTACCAGTGGCTGCTGCCAGTGGCGATA
AGTCGTGTCTTACCGGGTTGGACTCAAGACGATAGTTACCGGATAAGGCGCAGCGGTCGGGCTGAACGGG
GGGTTCGTGCACACAGCCCAGCTTGGAGCGAACGACCTACACCGAACTGAGATACCTACAGCGTGAGCTA
TGAGAAAGCGCCACGCTTCCCGAAGGGAGAAAGGCGGACAGGTATCCGGTAAGCGGCAGGGTCGGAACAG
GAGAGCGCACGAGGGAGCTTCCAGGGGGAAACGCCTGGTATCTTTATAGTCCTGTCGGGTTTCGCCACCT
CTGACTTGAGCGTCGATTTTTGTGATGCTCGTCAGGGGGGCGGAGCCTATGGAAAAACGCCAGCAACGCG
GCCTTTTTACGGTTCCTGGCCTTTTGCTGGCCTTTTGCTCACATGTTCTTTCCTGCGTTATCCCCTGATT
CTGTGGATAACCGTATTACCGCCTTTGAGTGAGCTGATACCGCTCGCCGCAGCCGAACGACCGAGCGCAG
CGAGTCAGTGAGCGAGGAAGCGGAAGAGCGCCTGATGCGGTATTTTCTCCTTACGCATCTGTGCGGTATT
TCACACCGGATATGGTGCACTCTCAGTACAATCTGCTCTGATGCCGCATAGTTAAGCCAGTATACACTCC
GCTATCGCTACGTGACTGGGTCATGGCTGCGCCCCGACACCCGCCAACACCCGCTGACGCGCCCTGACGG
GCTTGTCTGCTCCCGGCATCCGCTTACAGACAAGCTGTGACCGTCTCCGGGAGCTGCATGTGTCAGAGGT
TTTCACCGTCATCACCGAAACGCGCGAGGCAGAAGGAGATGGCGCCCAACAGTCCCCCGGCCACGGGGCC
TGCCACCATACCCACGCCGAAACAAGCGCTCATGAGCCCGAAGTGGCGAGCCCGATCTTCCCCATCGGTG
ATGTCGGCGATATAGGCGCCAGCAACCGCACCTGTGGCGCCGGTGATGCCGGCCACGATGCGTCCGGCGT
AGAGGATCTGCTCATGTTTGACAGCTTATCATCGATGCATAATGTGCCTGTCAAATGGACGAAGCAGGGA
TTCTGCAAACCCTATGCTACTCCGTCAAGCCGTCAATTGTCTGATTCGTTACCAATTATGACAACTTGAC
GGCTACATCATTCACTTTTTCTTCACAACCGGCACGGAACTCGCTCGGGCTGGCCCCGGTGCATTTTTTA
AATACCCGCGAGAAATAGAGTTGATCGTCAAAACCAACATTGCGACCGACGGTGGCGATAGGCATCCGGG
TGGTGCTCAAAAGCAGCTTCGCCTGGCTGATACGTTGGTCCTCGCGCCAGCTTAAGACGCTAATCCCTAA
CTGCTGGCGGAAAAGATGTGACAGACGCGACGGCGACAAGCAAACATGCTGTGCGACGCTGGCGATATCA
AAATTGCTGTCTGCCAGGTGATCGCTGATGTACTGACAAGCCTCGCGTACCCGATTATCCATCGGTGGAT
GGAGCGACTCGTTAATCGCTTCCATGCGCCGCAGTAACAATTGCTCAAGCAGATTTATCGCCAGCAGCTC
CGAATAGCGCCCTTCCCCTTGCCCGGCGTTAATGATTTGCCCAAACAGGTCGCTGAAATGCGGCTGGTGC
GCTTCATCCGGGCGAAAGAACCCCGTATTGGCAAATATTGACGGCCAGTTAAGCCATTCATGCCAGTAGG
CGCGCGGACGAAAGTAAACCCACTGGTGATACCATTCGCGAGCCTCCGGATGACGACCGTAGTGATGAAT
CTCTCCTGGCGGGAACAGCAAAATATCACCCGGTCGGCAAACAAATTCTCGTCCCTGATTTTTCACCACC
CCCTGACCGCGAATGGTGAGATTGAGAATATAACCTTTCATTCCCAGCGGTCGGTCGATAAAAAAATCGA
GATAACCGTTGGCCTCAATCGGCGTTAAACCCGCCACCAGATGGGCATTAAACGAGTATCCCGGCAGCAG
GGGATCATTTTGCGCTTCAGCCATACTTTTCATACTCCCGCCATTCAGAGAAGAAACCAATTGTCCATAT
TGCATCAGACATTGCCGTCACTGCGTCTTTTACTGGCTCTTCTCGCTAACCAAACCGGTAACCCCGCTTA
TTAAAAGCATTCTGTAACAAAGCGGGACCAAAGCCATGACAAAAACGCGTAACAAAAGTGTCTATAATCA
CGGCAGAAAAGTCCACATTGATTATTTGCACGGCGTCACACTTTGCTATGCCATAGCATTTTTATCCATA
AGATTAGCG
